>Addgene plasmid #195916 | L1_ARF19_4 | addgene full sequence | sequence record 386332 | Addgene NGS Result
ACCACAGAATCAGGGGATAACGCAGGAAAGAACATGAAGGCCTTGACAGGATATATTGGCGGGTAAACTA
AGTCGCTGTATGTGTTTGTTTGAGATCTCATGTGAGCAAAAGGCCAGCAAAAGGCCAGGAACCGTAAAAA
GGCCGCGTTGCTGGCGTTTTTCCATAGGCTCCGCCCCCCTGACGAGCATCACAAAAATCGACGCTCAAGT
CAGAGGTGGCGAAACCCGACAGGACTATAAAGATACCAGGCGTTTCCCCCTGGAAGCTCCCTCGTGCGCT
CTCCTGTTCCGACCCTGCCGCTTACCGGATACCTGTCCGCCTTTCTCCCTTCGGGAAGCGTGGCGCTTTC
TCATAGCTCACGCTGTAGGTATCTCAGTTCGGTGTAGGTCGTTCGCTCCAAGCTGGGCTGTGTGCACGAA
CCCCCCGTTCAGCCCGACCGCTGCGCCTTATCCGGTAACTATCGTCTTGAGTCCAACCCGGTAAGACACG
ACTTATCGCCACTGGCAGCAGCCACTGGTAACAGGATTAGCAGAGCGAGGTATGTAGGCGGTGCTACAGA
GTTCTTGAAGTGGTGGCCTAACTACGGCTACACTAGAAGAACAGTATTTGGTATCTGCGCTCTGCTGAAG
CCAGTTACCTTCGGAAGAAGAGTTGGTAGCTCTTGATCCGGCAAACAAACCACCGCTGGTAGCGGTGGTT
TTTTTGTTTGCAAGCAGCAGATTACGCGCAGAAAAAAAGGATCTCAAGAAGATCCTTTGATCTTTTCTAC
GGGGTCTGACGCTCAGTGGAACGAAAACTCACGTTAAGGGATTTTGGTCATGAGATTATCAAAAAGGATC
TTCACCTAGATCCTTTTAAATTAAAAATGAAGTTTTAAATCAATCTAAAGTACTGAGAGATCCCCTCATA
ATTTCCCCAAAGCGTAACCATGTGTGAATAAATTTTGAGCTAGTAGGGTTGCAGCCACGAGTAAGTCTTC
CCTTGTTATTGTGTAGCCAGAATGCCGCAAAACTTCCATGCCTAAGCGAACTGTTGAGAGTACGTTTCGA
TTTCTGACTGTGTTAGCCTGGAAGTGCTTGTCCCAACCTTGTTTCTGAGCATGAACGCCCGCAAGCCAAC
ATGTTAGTTGAAGCATCAGGGCGATTAGCAGCATGATATCAAAACGCTCTGAGCTGCTCGTTCGGCTATG
GCGTAGGCCTAGTCCGTAGGCAGGACTTTTCAAGTCTCGGAAGGTTTCTTCAATCTGCATTCGCTTCGAA
TAGATATTAACAAGTTGTTTGGGTGTTCGAATTTCAACAGGTAAGTTAGTTGCTAGAACCCATGGCTCCT
TTGCCGACGCTGAGTAGATTTTAGGTGACGGGTGGTGACAATGAGTCCGTGTCGAGCGCTGATTTTTTCG
GCCTTTAGAGCGAGATTTATACAATAGAATTTGGCATGAGATTGGATTGCTTTTAGTCAGCCTCTTATAG
CCTAAAGTCTTTGAGTGACTAGATGACATATCATGTAAGTTGCTGATAGGTTTCCAGTTTTCCGCTCCTA
GGTCTGCATATTGTACTTTTCCTCTTACTCGACTTAACCAGTACCAACCCAGCTTCTCAACGGATTTATA
CCATGGCACTTTAAAGCCAGCATCACTGACAATGAGCGGTGTGGTGTTACTCGGTAGAATGCTCGCAAGG
TCGGCTAGAAATTGGTCATGAGCTTTCTTTGAACATTGCTCTGAAAGCGGGAACGCTTTCTCATAAAGAG
TAACAGAACGACCGTGTAGTGCGACTGAAGCTCGCAATACCATAAGTCGTTTTTGCTCACGAATATCAGA
CCAGTCAACAAGTACAATGGGCATCGTATTGCCCGAACAGATAAAGCTAGCATGCCAACGGTATACAGCG
AGTCGCTCTTTGTGGAGGTGACGATTACCTAACAATCGGTCGATTCGTTTGATGTTATGTTTTGTTCTCG
CTTTGGTTGGCAGGTTACGGCCAAGTTCGGTAAGAGTGAGAGTTTTACAGTCAAGTAATGCGTGGCAAGC
CAACGTTAAGCTGTTGAGTCGTTTTAAGTGTAATTCGGGGCAGAATTGGTAAAGAGAGTCGTGTAAAATA
TCGAGTTCGCACATCTTGTTGTCTGATTATTGATTTTTCGCGAAACCATTTGATCATATGACAAGATGTG
TATCCACCTTAACTTAATGATTTTTACCAAAATCATTAGGGGATTCATCAGTCTAAAGTATATATGTGTA
ACATTGGTCTAGTGATTAGAAAAACTCATCGAGCATCAAATGAAACTGCAATTTATTCATATCAGGATTA
TCAATACCATATTTTTGAAAAAGCCGTTTCTGTAATGAAGGAGAAAACTCACCGAGGCAGTTCCATAGGA
TGGCAAGATCCTGGTATCGGTCTGCGATTCCGACTCGTCCAACATCAATACAACCTATTAATTTCCCCTC
GTCAAAAATAAGGTTATCAAGTGAGAAATCACCATGAGTGACGACTGAATCCGGTGAGAATGGCAAAAGT
TTATGCATTTCTTTCCAGACTTGTTCAACAGGCCAGCCATTACGCTCGTCATCAAAATCACTCGCATCAA
CCAAACCGTTATTCATTCGTGATTGCGCCTGAGCGAGACGAAATACGCGATCGCTGTTAAAAGGACAATT
ACAAACAGGAATCGAATGCAACCGGCGCAGGAACACTGCCAGCGCATCAACAATATTTTCACCTGAATCA
GGATATTCTTCTAATACCTGGAATGCTGTTTTCCCTGGGATCGCAGTGGTGAGTAACCATGCATCATCAG
GAGTACGGATAAAATGCTTGATGGTCGGAAGAGGCATAAATTCCGTCAGCCAGTTTAGTCTGACCATCTC
ATCTGTAACATCATTGGCAACGCTACCTTTGCCATGTTTCAGAAACAACTCTGGCGCATCGGGCTTCCCA
TACAATCGGTAGATTGTCGCACCTGATTGCCCGACATTATCGCGAGCCCATTTATACCCATATAAATCAG
CATCCATGTTGGAATTTAATCGCGGCCTTGAGCAAGACGTTTCCCGTTGAATATGGCTCATAACACCCCT
TGTATTACTGTTTATGTAAGCAGACAGTTTTATTGTTCATGATGATATATTTTTATCTTGTGCAATGTAA
CATCAGAGATTTTGAGACACAACGTGGCTTTGTTGAATAAATCGAACTTTTGCTGAGTTGAAGGATCAGA
TCACGCATCTTCCCGACAACGCAGACCGTTCCGTGGCAAAGCAAAAGTTCAAAATCACCAACTGGTCCAC
CTACAACAAAGCTCTCATCAACCGTGGCTCCCTCACTTTCTGGCTGGATGATGGGGCGATTCAGGCGATC
CCCATCCAACAGCCCGCCGTCGAGCGGGCTTTTTTATCCCCGGAAGCCTGTGGATAGAGGGTAGTTATCC
ACGTGAAACCGCTAATGCCCCGCAAAGCCTTGATTCACGGGGCTTTCCGGCCCGCTCCAAAAACTATCCA
CGTGAAATCGCTAATCAGGGTACGTGAAATCGCTAATCGGAGTACGTGAAATCGCTAATAAGGTCACGTG
AAATCGCTAATCAAAAAGGCACGTGAGAACGCTAATAGCCCTTTCAGATCAACAGCTTGCAAACACCCCT
CGCTCCGGCAAGTAGTTACAGCAAGTAGTATGTTCAATTAGCTTTTCAATTATGAATATATATATCAATT
ATTGGTCGCCCTTGGCTTGTGGACAATGCGCTACGCGCACCGGCTCCGCCCGTGGACAACCGCAAGCGGT
TGCCCACCGTCGAGCGCCTTTGCCCACAACCCGGCGGCCGGCCGCAACAGATCGTTTTATAAATTTTTTT
TTTTGAAAAAGAAAAAGCCCGAAAGGCGGCAACCTCTCGGGCTTCTGGATTTCCGATCCCCGGAATTAGA
TCTTGGCAGGATATATTGTGGTGTAACGTTATCGATCTGGATTTTAGTACTGGATTTTGGTTTTAGGAAT
TAGAAATTTTATTGATAGAAGTATTTTACAAATACAAATACATACTAAGGGTTTCTTATATGCTCAACAC
ATGAGCGAAACCCTATAAGAACCCTAATTTCCCTTATCGGGAAACTACTCACACATTATTTATGGAGAAA
ATAGAGAGAGATAGATTTGTAGAGAGAGACTGGTGATTTCAGCGTACCGAATTAATTCCTGAATCACTGC
GACCGGCCCTCCCGCGACCCAGCCGAGCGAGCTTAGCGAACTGTGGACGAGAACTGTGCCACCAAGCGTA
AGGCCGTTCTCTCGCATTTGCCTTGCTAGGCTCGCGCGAGTTGCTGGCTGAGGCGTTCTCGAAATCAGCT
CTTGTTCGGTCGGCATCTACTCTATTCCTTTGCCCTCGGACGAGTGCTGGGGCGTCGGTTTCCACTATCG
GCGAGTACTTCTACACAGCCATCGGTCCAGACGGCCGCGCTTCTGCGGGCGATTTGTGTACGCCCGACAG
TCCCGGCTCCGGATCGGACGATTGCGTCGCATCGACCCTGCGCCCAAGCTGCATCATCGAAATTGCCGTC
AACCAAGCTCTGATAGAGTTGGTCAAGACCAATGCGGAGCATATACGCCCGGAGCCTTGGCGATCCTGCA
AGCTCCGGATGCCTCCGCTCGAAGTAGCGCGTCTGCTGCTCCATACAAGCCAACCACGGCCTCCAGAAGA
AGATGTTGGCGACCTCGTATTGGGAATCCCCGAACATCGCCTCGCTCCAGTCAATGACCGCTGTTATGCG
GCCATTGTCCGTCAGGACATTGTTGGAGCCGAAATCCGCGTGCACGAGGTGCCGGACTTCGGGGCAGTCC
TCGGCCCAAAGCATCAGCTCATCGAGAGCCTGCGCGACGGACGCACTGACGGTGTCGTCCATCACAGTTT
GCCAGTGATACACATGGGGATCAGCAATCGCGCATATGAAATCACGCCATGTAGTGTATTGACCGATTCC
TTGCGGTCCGAATGGGCCGAACCCGCTCGTCTGGCTAAGATCGGCCGCAGCGATAGCATCCATAGCCTCC
GCGACCGGCTGAAGAACAGCGGGCAGTTCGGTTTCAGGCAGGTCTTGCAACGTGACACCCTGTGCACGGC
GGGAGATGCAATAGGTCAGGCTCTCGCTGAACTCCCCAATGTCAAGCACTTCCGGAATCGGGAGCGCGGC
CGATGCAAAGTGCCGATAAACATAACGATCTTTGTAGAAACCATCGGCGCAGCTATTTACCCGCAGGACA
TATCCACGCCCTCCTACATCGAAGCTGAAAGCACGAGATTCTTCGCCCTCCGAGAGCTGCATCAGGTCGG
AGACGCTGTCGAACTTTTCGATCAGAAACTTCTCGACAGACGTCGCGGTGAGTTCAGGCTTTTTCATAGG
GGGGATCAGCTTGGGCTGTCCTCTCCAAATGAAATGAACTTCCTTATATAGAGGAAGGGTCTTGCGAAGG
ATAGTGGGATTGTGCGTCATCCCTTACGTCAGTGGAGATGTCACATCAATCCACTTGCTTTGAAGACGTG
GTTGGAACGTCTTCTTTTTCCACGATGCTCCTCGTGGGTGGGGGTCCATCTTTGGGACCACTGTCGGCAG
AGGCATCTTGAATGATAGCCTTTCCTTTATCGCAATGATGGCATTTGTAGGAGCCACCTTCCTTTTCTAC
TGTCCTTTCGATGAAGTGACAGATAGCTGGGCAATGGAATCCGAGGAGGTTTCCCGAAATTACCCTTTGT
TGAAAAGTCTCAATAGCCCTTTGGTCTTCTGAGACTGTATCTTTGACATTTTTGGAGTAGGGGTACGATA
ACATTAACGCTTACAATTTCCATTCGCCATTCAGGCTGCGCAACTGTTGGGAAGGGCGATCGGTGCGGGC
CTCTTCGCTATTACGCCAGCTGGCGAAAGGGGGATGTGCTGCAAGGCGATTAAGTTGGGTAACGCCAGGG
TTTTCCCAGTCACGACGTTGTAAAACGACGGCCAGTGAATTGTAATACGACTCACTATAGGGCTTGGAGC
CACGCGCAGCAAATATTGACCCAAAAAGGCATAAAAAACACTAAAGCATGCCAACTTTTTATTCTTGTTG
AGATTTACTTTGTCGTCCCATATCTTTTCAAATTTTGATCCTCTATAATATATGTTTAAACCTAACTTAT
CAAACTTTACATTCCTTTTTCTTTTGCTCACTAGGTAAGGCTCTTGAGATCGCTTCACCTCATCTCTTGT
TTAACATTTATAAACATGTAGCTGTCTGGTTAATCAATTTACATGTGGTAAATTATAAATTACTCTAGAA
AGAGATGTATATTAAACTGCTAAGTTCATGGCTAATCTTCGGTATTTCTTGTTTAACCGCGATAAGTTGA
ACATATATTAATGAGCTCTTATGGTTTTTGTTTAATGTCCATTTGGAGGTGTGATCATCTCATATGTTCT
CACCAAAAGATTACCACTTGAATTCTTTTACATGTGAAATGTTTTAATTTATTAACCCTCTTCTGTTTTG
ATCAAAACATAAACTATATATTTGAATCTTTTATATATAATTCATATTAATTAAATAACATCATGTTTTC
AATGAATGTATTGACATGATATCAATGAAGAATATTTACTTTGGAAAGAGTCAGAGTTGTTCTCGAAAGA
TATTTAAATGTTCCAAATTATTTCCGTTTGTCTAAACATAGAAAATCCCTAATTACATATAAATCAACAA
AAAGGTAATAATTAGGTCAAAACCTCCCCCACTAAATACATGTATACTGAGATTCAGAAATACAATACTA
TTATAGTATATGTTAATTGAAAGCAAAATTCATAAGAAAGATCGGCGTTGAAAGGAAAAAGGCTCTACAA
CTACATTTTATATGCATACGTAGAGAGCTGAAAGTAAGGAACAACTCTACTCCGGTCCAGATTAATTGTA
AAGAACTTTATACATTAATTAAAACAAAAACGAACACTTTATACTATTGATTAAAAAAAGAAGAAGATGA
ATAAAATAATTGCCTGAAAAATTAATAATTACACATGAAGGCTTAGCTTTAATTGGAGTATAATGATGTC
CGTAGCTCTGTAAACATGTGAAGTTCTCCTCCTTTTGCGGCTAGTGGGTGCTCCATTGCGTATCAAAAGG
AATATTATTCTAATCATAATTAAGTCATTAAATTACTAGTAGTGTTTTTTTTTTTCTCGCATTATACGGA
CATGTCTCAATTTGGACCAATCCATATAAATGAATAAACTTATTAGCTACTACTATATTATAACAGAAAA
TATGTATATAAAAGAAAAAAAGTGGGACATCTTTTCTGGTAACCAAGAGTTTACAACTTTGGATTAGAAA
ATATTTAAGTCCCCATTTGGCTTGCAATTTTCGGTCCGCCGAACCTAATCCTTAGGTTTTTCTCAATATA
TCCGGGTTTATGGTATAACCTCATTCATAAGAAAATCCGTATTACTAAAGTAAAAAATTAAAAATATGGT
TATAAAAACGAGGGAAAGTTAACAGATTTTAAAACCATGGACTGTTTTTCCAACAACAGTAAATTATAAT
CGGAAAAGATAAAAATAAAAAGAAATAAAAAAGGTGGGACCGACAAGAAGAAGACATCAAGTGGGGTGCC
ACGTCAGAAGGCATAAGAAAAGATTTCATCTTTCCGCATGTATCCGATCCCAATCGGCTTAAATCTCAAT
ATCGATTATTGTTTTTATTTTTTTGAAAAAACACTTGAGAATCTGCAGAAACACGAGAAAAAAAAGAAAA
GTTTCAAAGCTTTTTAAGAGCTTAAAAATTTGCTTTGAAGCTTCAAATATTCTTATGAACTAAAAAGAAG
AAAAAAGCTTTTGTTTCTTTTTCCTTAGCAGCAGAATGATTTTTGTTTCCAAAATTATTACTATTTAGTT
TCTCTCGTGCTCTTCTCTTGAGCAAATACAGATTCGTTAATTTTGCTGAAGAAGAAGAACTCTGTTTCTT
CCCTGCACCAAACCAATTTTTTCGTTCTTTCTATAAACCAATGGACACGTATGCCGGCGCTTATGATAGA
CAATCAAGAGAAAGAGAGAACTCTTCTGCCGCCTCTCCAGCTACACAGAGATCTGCCAACGAGGATAAAG
CTGCTGATTTACAAAGAGAGGTAGAGAGAGATGGGGGTAGGTTTAGATTTGTGGGTCATTTCTCTGAGGC
TCCTGGTACATCAGCCTTTGGTACTGCTGAACGGCCTGAATTTGAAAGAATATTAAATGAGTGTCGGGCC
GGTCGACTAAATATGATAATAGTTTATGATGTATCTAGGTTCAGTAGACTCAAAGTTATGGATGCAATTC
CGATCGTGAGCGAGCTACTTGCACTCGGTGTTACTATCGTAAGTACACAAGAAGGTGTATTCAGGCAGGG
TAATGTGATGGACCTTATACACCTTATTATGCGACTCGACGCTAGCCATAAAGAGTCATCACTGAAGAGT
GCTAAAATCTTGGACACCAAGAACCTGCAAAGGGAGCTTGGAGGCTATGTAGGAGGAAAAGCTCCGTATG
GTTTCGAACTCGTGAGTGAGACAAAAGAGATTACCAGAAATGGTAGGATGGTGAACGTGGTTATTAATAA
GCTAGCTCATAGCACAACCCCTCTCACAGGGCCTTTTGAGTTCGAACCTGACGTTATTAGATGGTGGTGG
AGAGAGATCAAAACTCACAAACATCTTCCATTTAAGCCAGGTAGCCAGGCTGCTATCCACCCTGGATCTA
TCACTGGGCTTTGTAAAAGGATGGATGCTGACGCAGTGCCAACTCGAGGGGAAACAATCGGTAAGAAGAC
TGCATCTTCCGCTTGGGATCCCGCTACAGTTATGAGAATCCTTCGGGATCCGCGTATTGCTGGATTCGCC
GCAGAAGTCATTTATAAGAAAAAACCTGATGGTACTCCTACTACAAAAATCGAAGGTTATAGGATCCAAA
GGGATCCTATTACTTTGCGTCCAGTTGAATTAGACTGTGGACCGATCATCGAACCTGCCGAGTGGTACGA
GTTGCAGGCCTGGCTTGATGGTAGAGGGCGTGGAAAGGGTTTATCTCGGGGACAGGCAATTTTGTCAGCA
ATGGATAAGCTTTATTGTGAGTGTGGGGCTGTTATGACATCAAAACGTGGAGAAGAGTCAATCAAGGATT
CTTACAGGTGCAGACGTCGTAAAGTGGTGGACCCTTCTGCTCCAGGACAGCATGAGGGTACATGCAACGT
TTCTATGGCTGCTCTTGATAAATTTGTGGCCGAACGTATTTTCAACAAGATTAGACACGCTGAAGGGGAT
GAGGAAACTTTAGCTCTTCTTTGGGAGGCTGCCCGGCGTTTTGGTAAGCTAACAGAGGCACCAGAAAAAA
GTGGCGAAAGAGCTAATTTGGTAGCCGAAAGAGCAGACGCCTTGAATGCATTGGAAGAACTTTACGAAGA
TAGGGCTGCCGGAGCATATGATGGACCAGTTGGTCGGAAGCATTTCAGGAAGCAACAAGCTGCACTAACT
TTGAGACAGCAAGGCGCAGAGGAGCGACTCGCAGAGCTTGAGGCCGCCGAGGCCCCAAAGCTTCCACTCG
ATCAATGGTTTCCTGAGGATGCCGACGCTGATCCTACAGGTCCAAAGAGCTGGTGGGGAAGAGCTAGCGT
AGACGATAAGAGAGTGTTTGTGGGTCTATTTGTTGACAAGATTGTAGTTACTAAGTCCACTACGGGTCGA
GGACAGGGCACTCCCATCGAAAAGAGAGCCAGTATTACCTGGGCAAAGCCTCCAACCGATGATGATGAAG
ACGATGCACAAGATGGTACCGAGGATGTGGCAGCATAATAAGCTTAGTACTATACTACAACATTTCCATA
TTTTTTTTAGATTGTTAGCTAATTTCCCCTGGAGATAATTGTAAATTGTTTCAATGAGAGGAATATACAA
TACATAGATCGTAATTGATCAATGCGTATTTGCATGTTGGTAAGAGACTCTTATCAAGAATCCCATCTCT
TGCTTGCTTTTTTTTGTTGTCTTCCCTTTGATAGGGTTTGTTTTTCTTGTTTCAGTGACTTTCTATGTTA
AAAGATAATGTCAGTAAAAGGATTTGGTTTTCTATTATTCTGAATCGATTACGGAAGATTCTTGCTTAAT
TCCAATCTATACAAGTATCGTGAAATAATGACCGTTTATGTGATTAGGAGACGTGTTTCATTAATAAAAT
ATAAGATCAATACATTGTTAGTAGTGATAAACTATGTACAAATTGTATTGATTGTAAAAGAAACACAATA
GGTTCCTTTTTTCTACAATATATTGTGACAGACTCTCTGTTTTAACGAATGAATTAAATTTGTCAACGAA
AAAATTAAAGAATGATGTGATCACTTTGCACCTTGGTTCATCTTCAGAGGCTTCTGCATGTTCCATGCAT
TGAGGCTCTCTACGGTCACAGGTTGTGAGCCGTTGTTAAAGACAAACAAATGCGCT
Features (pLannotate 1.2.2; 15 found; start..end, strand, type, name):
     44..68      +  misc_feature   RB T-DNA repeat: right border repeat from nopaline C58 T-DNA
    159..747     -  rep_origin     ori: high-copy-number ColE1/pMB1/pBR322/pUC origin of replication
   2106..2175    +  ncRNA          RNA-OUT: Accession: RF00240 - RNA-OUT
   2256..3071    -  CDS            KanR: aminoglycoside phosphotransferase; aph(3')-Ia; confers resistance to kanamycin in bacteria or G418 (Geneticin®) in eukaryotes
   3256..3357    +  CDS            TRA2_ECOLX (fragment): Protein predicted: Swiss-Prot protein existence level 4. Required for transposition of transposon Tn903. From Escherichia coli.
   3362..3797    +  rep_origin     pSa ori: origin of replication from bacterial plasmid pSa
   3924..3946    +  misc_feature   LB T-DNA repeat: left border repeat from nopaline C58 T-DNA (truncated)
   3954..4130    -  polyA_signal   CaMV poly(A) signal: cauliflower mosaic virus polyadenylation signal
   4180..4344    -  CDS            yokD (fragment): YOKD_BACSU - Experimental evidence at protein level: Swiss-Prot protein existence level 1. May contribute to antibiotic resistance. From Bacillus subtilis (strain 168).
   4365..5387    -  CDS            hph: KHYB_ECOLX - Experimental evidence at protein level: Swiss-Prot protein existence level 1. The aminoglycoside phosphotransferases achieve inactivation of their antibiotic substrates by phosphorylation. Only phosphorylates hygromycin and closely related compounds such as demethyl analogs and destomycin. From Escherichia coli.
   5407..5752    -  promoter       CaMV 35S promoter: strong constitutive promoter from cauliflower mosaic virus
   5409..5455    -  promoter       minimal CaMV 35S promoter: minimal 35S promoter from cauliflower mosaic virus
   5833..5990    -  CDS            lacZα (fragment): LacZα fragment of β-galactosidase; lacZ fragment
   5993..6011    +  promoter       T7 promoter: promoter for bacteriophage T7 RNA polymerase
  10384..56      -  CDS            CWINV2 (fragment) (across the origin): INV2_ARATH - Also known as BFRUCT2. Experimental evidence at transcript level: Swiss-Prot protein existence level 2. From Arabidopsis thaliana (Mouse-ear cress).
