[The description below was written by a language model from this plasmid's Addgene catalogue record and pLannotate feature annotations shown in this document.]
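Description:
L1_ARF19_4 is a Level 1 plant expression plasmid built on the pGII-L1-Rep backbone, a binary vector for T-DNA delivery. The feature table shows nopaline-type right and left T-DNA border repeats, a high-copy ColE1/pUC-type origin for propagation in E. coli, and a pSa origin, which in pGreenII-style vectors supports replication in Agrobacterium when helper replication functions are supplied. Bacterial selection is by kanamycin, through an aph(3')-Ia gene. Transformed plants are selected with hygromycin, using an hph coding sequence driven by the CaMV 35S promoter and terminated by the CaMV polyadenylation signal, positioned next to the left border.

According to the catalogue entry, the roughly 4.5 kb synthetic insert is pARF19-PhiC31-DST-tUBQ1: the PhiC31 serine integrase under the ARF19 promoter, described as a lateral root development promoter, followed by a DST element and the UBQ1 terminator. DST elements are generally mRNA-destabilising sequences, which would be expected to lower integrase transcript levels, although the record does not spell out this role. The automated annotation does not label any of these parts. The long unannotated stretch between the T7 promoter/lacZα remnant and the right border most likely corresponds to the cassette, and the short hits there and elsewhere (invertase and yokD fragments) are probably incidental matches.

The plasmid belongs to an integrase toolbox for recording gene expression during plant development. In such a system, promoter-driven integrase activity would irreversibly switch a separate target, which this record does not describe. The depositor notes an IS4 transposon insertion in the backbone that is known and of no functional concern. This fits with the RNA-OUT annotation and with a total length exceeding the sum of the listed backbone and insert sizes.
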