Addgene plasmid #195916: L1_ARF19_4
Purpose: Level 1 PhiC31 cassette with LR dvp promoter: pARF19-PhiC31-DST-tUBQ1
Depositing lab: Jennifer Nemhauser. Depositing organization: University of Washington. Publication: An integrase toolbox to record gene-expression during plant development. Guiziou S, Maranas CJ, Chu JC, Nemhauser JL. Nat Commun. 2023 Apr 3;14(1):1844. doi: 10.1038/s41467-023-37607-5. PubMed 37012288.
Backbone
  Vector backbone: pGII-L1-Rep
  Backbone size w/o insert (bp): 4708
  Vector type: Plant Expression
  Selectable markers: Hygromycin
Growth in bacteria
  Bacterial resistance: Kanamycin, 50 μg/mL
  Growth temperature: 37°C
  Growth strain: DH5alpha
  Copy number: High Copy
Gene/Insert
  Gene/Insert name: pARF19-PhiC31-DST-tUBQ1
  Species: Synthetic
  Insert size (bp): 4471
  Cloning method: Restriction Enzyme; 5′ cloning site Unknown (unknown if destroyed)
Terms and licenses: Academic/Nonprofit Terms; Industry Terms: Not Available to Industry
Depositor comments: IS4 Transposon present in plasmid backbone. This is a known insertion and is not of any functional concern.
How to cite: L1_ARF19_4 was a gift from Jennifer Nemhauser (Addgene plasmid # 195916 ; http://n2t.net/addgene:195916 ; RRID:Addgene_195916)
